>Addgene plasmid #200935 | pCAGGS-MTS(S17/43A)-EGFP-V5 | addgene full sequence | sequence record 416912 | Addgene NGS Result
GGTCGACATTGATTATTGACTAGTTATTAATAGTAATCAATTACGGGGTCATTAGTTCATAGCCCATATA
TGGAGTTCCGCGTTACATAACTTACGGTAAATGGCCCGCCTGGCTGACCGCCCAACGACCCCCGCCCATT
GACGTCAATAATGACGTATGTTCCCATAGTAACGCCAATAGGGACTTTCCATTGACGTCAATGGGTGGAG
TATTTACGGTAAACTGCCCACTTGGCAGTACATCAAGTGTATCATATGCCAAGTACGCCCCCTATTGACG
TCAATGACGGTAAATGGCCCGCCTGGCATTATGCCCAGTACATGACCTTATGGGACTTTCCTACTTGGCA
GTACATCTACGTATTAGTCATCGCTATTACCATGGTCGAGGTGAGCCCCACGTTCTGCTTCACTCTCCCC
ATCTCCCCCCCCTCCCCACCCCCAATTTTGTATTTATTTATTTTTTAATTATTTTGTGCAGCGATGGGGG
CGGGGGGGGGGGGGGGGCGCGCCRGGGGGGGGGGGGGGGGGGGGGGGGGGGGGGGGGGSGRGGSGGRGRG
GKGSGGCGGCAGCCAATCAGAGCGGCGCGCTCCGAAAGTTTCCTTTTATGGCGAGGCGGCGGCGGCGGCG
GCCCTATAAAAAGCGAAGCGCGCGGCGGGCGGGAGTCGCTGCGCGCTGCCTTCGCCCCGTGCCCCGCTCC
GCCGCCGCCTCGCGCCGCCCGCCCCGGCTCTGACTGACCGCGTTACTCCCACAGGTGAGCGGGCGGGACG
GCCCTTCTCCTCCGGGCTGTAATTAGCGCTTGGTTTAATGACGGCTTGTTTCTTTTCTGTGGCTGCGTGA
AAGCCTTGAGGGGCTCCGGGAGGGCCCTTTGTGCGGGGGGAGCGGCTCGGGGGGTGCGTGCGTGTGTGTG
TGCGTGGGGAGCGCCGCGTGCGGCTCCGCGCTGCCCGGCGGCTGTGAGCGCTGCGGGCGCGGCGCGGGGC
TTTGTGCGCTCCGCAGTGTGCGCGAGGGGAGCGCGGCCGGGGGCGGTGCCCCGCGGTGCGGGGGGGGCTG
CGAGGGGAACAAAGGCTGCGTGCGGGGTGTGTGCGTGGGGGGGTGAGCAGGGGGTGTGGGCGCGTCGGTC
GGGCTGCAACCCCCCCTGCACCCCCCTCCCCGAGTTGCTGAGCACGGCCCGGCTTCGGGTGCGGGGCTCC
GTACGGGGCGTGGCGCGGGGCTCGCCGTGCCGGGCGGGGGGTGGCGGCAGGKGGGGGTGCCGGGCGGGGC
GGGGCCGCCYCGGGCCGGGGGGGGCKCGGGGGRGGGGCGCGGCGGCCCCCGGAGCGCCGGCGGCTGTCGA
GGCGCGGCGAGCCGCAGCCATTGCCTTTTATGGTAATCGTGCGAGAGGGCGCAGGGACTTCCTTTGTCCC
AAATCTGTGCGGAGCCGAAATCTGGGAGGCGCCGCCGCACCCCCTCTAGCGGGCGCGGGGCGAAGCGGTG
CGGCGCCGGCAGGAAGGAAATGGGCGGGGAGGGCCTTCGTGCGTCGCCGCGCCGCCGTCCCCTTCTCCCT
CTCCAGCCTCGGGGCTGTCCGCGGGGGGACGGCTGCCTTCGGGGGGGACGGGGCAGGGCGGGGTTCGGCT
TCTGGCGTGTGACCGGCGGCTCTAGAGCCTCTGCTAACCATGTTCATGCCTTCTTCTTTTTCCTACAGCT
CCTGGGCAACGTGCTGGTTATTGTGCTGTCTCATCATTTTGGCAAAGAATTCATATGCGGCCGCATGGCG
TTTCTCCGAAGCATGTGGGGCGTGCTGAGTGCCCTGGGAAGGGCTGGAGCAGAGCTGTGCACCGGCTGTG
GAAGTCGACTGCGCTCCCCCTTCAGTTTTGTGTATTTACCGAGGTGGTTTGCAAAGCTTGTGAGCAAGGG
CGAGGAGCTGTTCACCGGGGTGGTGCCCATCCTGGTCGAGCTGGACGGCGACGTAAACGGCCACAAGTTC
AGCGTGTCCGGCGAGGGCGAGGGCGATGCCACCTACGGCAAGCTGACCCTGAAGTTCATCTGCACCACCG
GCAAGCTGCCCGTGCCCTGGCCCACCCTCGTGACCACCCTGACCTACGGCGTGCAGTGCTTCAGCCGCTA
CCCCGACCACATGAAGCAGCACGACTTCTTCAAGTCCGCCATGCCCGAAGGCTACGTCCAGGAGCGCACC
ATCTTCTTCAAGGACGACGGCAACTACAAGACCCGCGCCGAGGTGAAGTTCGAGGGCGACACCCTGGTGA
ACCGCATCGAGCTGAAGGGCATCGACTTCAAGGAGGACGGCAACATCCTGGGGCACAAGCTGGAGTACAA
CTACAACAGCCACAACGTCTATATCATGGCCGACAAGCAGAAGAACGGCATCAAGGTGAACTTCAAGATC
CGCCACAACATCGAGGACGGCAGCGTGCAGCTCGCCGACCACTACCAGCAGAACACCCCCATCGGCGACG
GCCCCGTGCTGCTGCCCGACAACCACTACCTGAGCACCCAGTCCGCCCTGAGCAAAGACCCCAACGAGAA
GCGCGATCACATGGTCCTGCTGGAGTTCGTGACCGCCGCCGGGATCACTCTCGGCATGGACGAGCTGTAC
AAGACGCGTGAAGGTACCAGGGGTAAGCCTATCCCTAACCCTCTCCTCGGTCTCGATTCTACGTAAGAAT
TCACTCCTCAGGTGCAGGCTGCCTATCAGAAGGTGGTGGCTGGTGTGGCCAATGCCCTGGCTCACAAATA
CCACTGAGATCTTTTTCCCTCTGCCAAAAATTATGGGGACATCATGAAGCCCCTTGAGCATCTGACTTCT
GGCTAATAAAGGAAATTTATTTTCATTGCAATAGTGTGTTGGAATTTTTTGTGTCTCTCACTCGGAAGGA
CATATGGGAGGGCAAATCATTTAAAACATCAGAATGAGTATTTGGTTTAGAGTTTGGCAACATATGCCCA
TATGCTGGCTGCCATGAACAAAGGTTGGCTATAAAGAGGTCATCAGTATATGAAACAGCCCCCTGCTGTC
CATTCCTTATTCCATAGAAAAGCCTTGACTTGAGGTTAGATTTTTTTTATATTTTGTTTTGTGTTATTTT
TTTCTTTAACATCCCTAAAATTTTCCTTACATGTTTTACTAGCCAGATTTTTCCTCCTCTCCTGACTACT
CCCAGTCATAGCTGTCCCTCTTCTCTTATGGAGATCCCTCGACCTGCAGCCCAAGCTTGGCGTAATCATG
GTCATAGCTGTTTCCTGTGTGAAATTGTTATCCGCTCACAATTCCACACAACATACGAGCCGGAAGCATA
AAGTGTAAAGCCTGGGGTGCCTAATGAGTGAGCTAACTCACATTAATTGCGTTGCGCTCACTGCCCGCTT
TCCAGTCGGGAAACCTGTCGTGCCAGCGGATCCGCATCTCAATTAGTCAGCAACCATAGTCCCGCCCCTA
ACTCCGCCCATCCCGCCCCTAACTCCGCCCAGTTCCGCCCATTCTCCGCCCCATGGCTGACTAATTTTTT
TTATTTATGCAGAGGCCGAGGCCGCCTCGGCCTCTGAGCTATTCCAGAAGTAGTGAGGAGGCTTTTTTGG
AGGCCTAGGCTTTTGCAAAAAGCTAACTTGTTTATTGCAGCTTATAATGGTTACAAATAAAGCAATAGCA
TCACAAATTTCACAAATAAAGCATTTTTTTCACTGCATTCTAGTTGTGGTTTGTCCAAACTCATCAATGT
ATCTTATCATGTCTGGATCCGCTGCATTAATGAATCGGCCAACGCGCGGGGAGAGGCGGTTTGCGTATTG
GGCGCTCTTCCGCTTCCTCGCTCACTGACTCGCTGCGCTCGGTCGTTCGGCTGCGGCGAGCGGTATCAGC
TCACTCAAAGGCGGTAATACGGTTATCCACAGAATCAGGGGATAACGCAGGAAAGAACATGTGAGCAAAA
GGCCAGCAAAAGGCCAGGAACCGTAAAAAGGCCGCGTTGCTGGCGTTTTTCCATAGGCTCCGCCCCCCTG
ACGAGCATCACAAAAATCGACGCTCAAGTCAGAGGTGGCGAAACCCGACAGGACTATAAAGATACCAGGC
GTTTCCCCCTGGAAGCTCCCTCGTGCGCTCTCCTGTTCCGACCCTGCCGCTTACCGGATACCTGTCCGCC
TTTCTCCCTTCGGGAAGCGTGGCGCTTTCTCATAGCTCACGCTGTAGGTATCTCAGTTCGGTGTAGGTCG
TTCGCTCCAAGCTGGGCTGTGTGCACGAACCCCCCGTTCAGCCCGACCGCTGCGCCTTATCCGGTAACTA
TCGTCTTGAGTCCAACCCGGTAAGACACGACTTATCGCCACTGGCAGCAGCCACTGGTAACAGGATTAGC
AGAGCGAGGTATGTAGGCGGTGCTACAGAGTTCTTGAAGTGGTGGCCTAACTACGGCTACACTAGAAGAA
CAGTATTTGGTATCTGCGCTCTGCTGAAGCCAGTTACCTTCGGAAAAAGAGTTGGTAGCTCTTGATCCGG
CAAACAAACCACCGCTGGTAGCGGTGGTTTTTTTGTTTGCAAGCAGCAGATTACGCGCAGAAAAAAAGGA
TCTCAAGAAGATCCTTTGATCTTTTCTACGGGGTCTGACGCTCAGTGGAACGAAAACTCACGTTAAGGGA
TTTTGGTCATGAGATTATCAAAAAGGATCTTCACCTAGATCCTTTTAAATTAAAAATGAAGTTTTAAATC
AATCTAAAGTATATATGAGTAAACTTGGTCTGACAGTTACCAATGCTTAATCAGTGAGGCACCTATCTCA
GCGATCTGTCTATTTCGTTCATCCATAGTTGCCTGACTCCCCGTCGTGTAGATAACTACGATACGGGAGG
GCTTACCATCTGGCCCCAGTGCTGCAATGATACCGCGAGACCCACGCTCACCGGCTCCAGATTTATCAGC
AATAAACCAGCCAGCCGGAAGGGCCGAGCGCAGAAGTGGTCCTGCAACTTTATCCGCCTCCATCCAGTCT
ATTAATTGTTGCCGGGAAGCTAGAGTAAGTAGTTCGCCAGTTAATAGTTTGCGCAACGTTGTTGCCATTG
CTACAGGCATCGTGGTGTCACGCTCGTCGTTTGGTATGGCTTCATTCAGCTCCGGTTCCCAACGATCAAG
GCGAGTTACATGATCCCCCATGTTGTGCAAAAAAGCGGTTAGCTCCTTCGGTCCTCCGATCGTTGTCAGA
AGTAAGTTGGCCGCAGTGTTATCACTCATGGTTATGGCAGCACTGCATAATTCTCTTACTGTCATGCCAT
CCGTAAGATGCTTTTCTGTGACTGGTGAGTACTCAACCAAGTCATTCTGAGAATAGTGTATGCGGCGACC
GAGTTGCTCTTGCCCGGCGTCAATACGGGATAATACCGCGCCACATAGCAGAACTTTAAAAGTGCTCATC
ATTGGAAAACGTTCTTCGGGGCGAAAACTCTCAAGGATCTTACCGCTGTTGAGATCCAGTTCGATGTAAC
CCACTCGTGCACCCAACTGATCTTCAGCATCTTTTACTTTCACCAGCGTTTCTGGGTGAGCAAAAACAGG
AAGGCAAAATGCCGCAAAAAAGGGAATAAGGGCGACACGGAAATGTTGAATACTCATACTCTTCCTTTTT
CAATATTATTGAAGCATTTATCAGGGTTATTGTCTCATGAGCGGATACATATTTGAATGTATTTAGAAAA
ATAAACAAATAGGGGTTCCGCGCACATTTCCCCGAAAAGTGCCACCTG
Features (pLannotate 1.2.2; 19 found; start..end, strand, type, name):
      5..384     +  enhancer       CMV enhancer: human cytomegalovirus immediate early enhancer
    662..1678    +  intron         chimeric intron: chimera between introns from chicken β-actin and rabbit β-globin
   1676..1732    +  CDS            HBB (fragment): HBB_LEPEU - Experimental evidence at protein level: Swiss-Prot protein existence level 1. Involved in oxygen transport from the lung to the various peripheral tissues. From Lepus europaeus (European hare).
   1745..1873    +  CDS            TFAM (fragment): TFAM_HUMAN - Also known as TCF6, TCF6L2. Experimental evidence at protein level: Swiss-Prot protein existence level 1. Binds to the mitochondrial light strand promoter and functions in mitochondrial transcription regulation (PubMed:29445193, PubMed:32183942). Component of the mitochondrial transcription initiation complex, composed at least of TFB2M, TFAM and POLRMT that is required for basal transcription of mitochondrial DNA (PubMed:29149603). In this complex, TFAM recruits POLRMT to a specific promoter whereas TFB2M induces structural changes in POLRMT to enable promoter opening and trappin
   1877..2593    +  CDS            EGFP: EGFP is a basic (constitutively fluorescent) green fluorescent protein published in 1996, derived from Aequorea victoria. It is reported to be a rapidly-maturing weak dimer with moderate acid sensitivity.
   2612..2653    +  CDS            V5 tag: epitope tag from simian virus 5
   2657..2734    +  CDS            HBB (fragment): HBB_PONPY - Experimental evidence at transcript level: Swiss-Prot protein existence level 2. Involved in oxygen transport from the lung to the various peripheral tissues. From Pongo pygmaeus (Bornean orangutan).
   2805..2860    +  polyA_signal   β-globin poly(A) signal: rabbit β-globin polyadenylation signal (Gil and Proudfoot, 1987)
   3245..3261    -  protein_bind   lac operator: The lac repressor binds to the lac operator to inhibit transcription in E. coli. This inhibition can be relieved by adding lactose or isopropyl-β-D-thiogalactopyranoside (IPTG). lac repressor encoded by lacI
   3269..3299    -  promoter       lac promoter: promoter for the E. coli lac operon
   3314..3335    -  protein_bind   CAP binding site: CAP binding activates transcription in the presence of cAMP. E. coli catabolite activator protein
   3348..3387    -  CDS            lacI (fragment): lac repressor; lacI; The lac repressor binds to the lac operator to inhibit transcription in E. coli. This inhibition can be relieved by adding lactose or isopropyl-β-D-thiogalactopyranoside (IPTG).
   3394..3416    +  promoter       SV40 promoter (fragment): SV40 enhancer and early promoter
   3440..3575    +  rep_origin     SV40 ori: SV40 origin of replication
   3595..3729    +  polyA_signal   SV40 poly(A) signal: SV40 polyadenylation signal
   3731..3785    -  CDS            lacI (fragment): lac repressor; lacI; The lac repressor binds to the lac operator to inhibit transcription in E. coli. This inhibition can be relieved by adding lactose or isopropyl-β-D-thiogalactopyranoside (IPTG).
   3968..4556    -  rep_origin     ori: high-copy-number ColE1/pMB1/pBR322/pUC origin of replication
   4727..5587    -  CDS            AmpR: β-lactamase; bla; confers resistance to ampicillin, carbenicillin, and related antibiotics
   5588..5692    -  promoter       AmpR promoter: bla
