[The description below was written by a language model from this plasmid's Addgene catalogue record and pLannotate feature annotations shown in this document.]
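Description:
pCAGGS-MTS(S17/43A)-EGFP-V5 is a mammalian expression plasmid of about 5.7 kb built on the pCAGGS backbone. In E. coli it is maintained as a high-copy plasmid through a ColE1/pUC-type origin and selected with ampicillin via the β-lactamase (AmpR) gene and its own promoter. The backbone also carries an SV40 origin of replication with an adjacent SV40 poly(A) signal. The SV40 origin can support episomal amplification in cells expressing large T antigen. No mammalian selection marker is annotated, so the plasmid appears suited mainly to transient transfection. Remnants of lac promoter/operator and lacI sequence are vector leftovers with no evident role in expression of the insert.

The payload is driven by the CAG promoter, seen in the annotation as the CMV immediate-early enhancer followed by the chicken β-actin/rabbit β-globin chimeric intron, an arrangement that gives strong constitutive expression in many mammalian cell types. The open reading frame, cloned between NotI and MluI, consists of an N-terminal mitochondrial targeting sequence, EGFP and a C-terminal V5 epitope tag. Transcripts are terminated by the rabbit β-globin polyadenylation signal, and the short HBB fragments flagged on either side of the insert are most likely β-globin sequences belonging to the pCAGGS cassette. The feature table identifies the targeting sequence as a fragment of human TFAM, the mitochondrial transcription factor. It carries serine-to-alanine substitutions at positions 17 and 43. Such changes are commonly used to block phosphorylation at those residues, though the record does not state the rationale. The construct provides a fluorescent, V5-detectable reporter for following how this mutant presequence behaves in mammalian cells, presumably in comparison with a wild-type MTS version.
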