Addgene plasmid #200935: pCAGGS-MTS(S17/43A)-EGFP-V5
Purpose: expresses MTS(S17/43A)-EGFP-V5 in mammalian cells
Depositing lab: Hung-Chun Chang. Depositing organization: Lingang Laboratory.
Backbone
  Vector backbone: pCAGGS
  Backbone size w/o insert (bp): 4859
  Total vector size (bp): 5707
  Vector type: Mammalian Expression
Growth in bacteria
  Bacterial resistance: Ampicillin, 100 μg/mL
  Growth temperature: 37°C
  Growth strain: DH5alpha
  Copy number: High Copy
Gene/Insert
  Gene/Insert name: EGFP
  Insert size (bp): 849
  Mutation: S17A, S43A in MTS
  Promoter: CAG
  Tag / fusion protein: V5 (C terminal on insert); mitochondrial targeting sequence (MTS) (N terminal on insert)
  Cloning method: Restriction Enzyme; 5′ cloning site NotI (not destroyed); 3′ cloning site MluI (not destroyed)
  Sequencing primers: 5′ GTTCGGCTTCTGGCGTGTGAC; 3′ TATGTCCTTCCGAGTGAGAGAC
Terms and licenses: Academic/Nonprofit Terms; Industry Terms: Not Available to Industry
How to cite: pCAGGS-MTS(S17/43A)-EGFP-V5 was a gift from Hung-Chun Chang (Addgene plasmid # 200935 ; http://n2t.net/addgene:200935 ; RRID:Addgene_200935)
